>Addgene plasmid #60869 | CIP2Aprom865bp-pGL4.10Luc | depositor partial sequence | sequence record 102838 | pGL4.10Luc backbone
GGCCTAACTGGCCGGTACCTGAGCTCGCTAGCCTCGAGGATATCAAGATCTGGCCTCGGCGGCCAAGCTT
GGCAATCCGGTACTGTTGGTAAAGCCACCATGGAAGATGCCAAAAACATTAAGAAGGGCCCAGCGCCATT
CTACCCACTCGAAGACGGGACCGCCGGCGAGCAGCTGCACAAAGCCATGAAGCGCTACGCCCTGGTGCCC
GGCACCATCGCCTTTACCGACGCACATATCGAGGTGGACATTACCTACGCCGAGTACTTCGAGATGAGCG
TTCGGCTGGCAGAAGCTATGAAGCGCTATGGGCTGAATACAAACCATCGGATCGTGGTGTGCAGCGAGAA
TAGCTTGCAGTTCTTCATGCCCGTGTTGGGTGCCCTGTTCATCGGTGTGGCTGTGGCCCCAGCTAACGAC
ATCTACAACGAGCGCGAGCTGCTGAACAGCATGGGCATCAGCCAGCCCACCGTCGTATTCGTGAGCAAGA
AAGGGCTGCAAAAGATCCTCAACGTGCAAAAGAAGCTACCGATCATACAAAAGATCATCATCATGGATAG
CAAGACCGACTACCAGGGCTTCCAAAGCATGTACACCTTCGTGACTTCCCATTTGCCACCCGGCTTCAAC
GAGTACGACTTCGTGCCCGAGAGCTTCGACCGGGACAAAACCATCGCCCTGATCATGAACAGTAGTGGCA
GTACCGGATTGCCCAAGGGCGTAGCCCTACCGCACCGCACCGCTTGTGTCCGATTCAGTCATGCCCGCGA
CCCCATCTTCGGCAACCAGATCATCCCCGACACCGCTATCCTCAGCGTGGTGCCATTTCACCACGGCTTC
GGCATGTTCACCACGCTGGGCTACTTGATCTGCGGCTTTCGGGTCGTGCTCATGTACCGCTTCGAGGAGG
AGCTATTCTTGCGCAGCTTGCAAGACTATAAGATTCAATCTGCCCTGCTGGTGCCCACACTATTTAGCTT
CTTCGCTAAGAGCACTCTCATCGACAAGTACGACCTAAGCAACTTGCACGAGATCGCCAGCGGCGGGGCG
CCGCTCAGCAAGGAGGTAGGTGAGGCCGTGGCCAAACGCTTCCACCTACCAGGCATCCGCCAGGGCTACG
GCCTGACAGAAACAACCAGCGCCATTCTGATCACCCCCGAAGGGGACGACAAGCCTGGCGCAGTAGGCAA
GGTGGTGCCCTTCTTCGAGGCTAAGGTGGTGGACTTGGACACCGGTAAGACACTGGGTGTGAACCAGCGC
GGCGAGCTGTGCGTCCGTGGCCCCATGATCATGAGCGGCTACGTTAACAACCCCGAGGCTACAAACGCTC
TCATCGACAAGGACGGCTGGCTGCACAGCGGCGACATCGCCTACTGGGACGAGGACGAGCACTTCTTCAT
CGTGGACCGGCTGAAGAGCCTGATCAAATACAAGGGCTACCAGGTAGCCCCAGCCGAACTGGAGAGCATC
CTGCTGCAACACCCCAACATCTTCGACGCCGGGGTCGCCGGCCTGCCCGACGACGATGCCGGCGAGCTGC
CCGCCGCAGTCGTCGTGCTGGAACACGGTAAAACCATGACCGAGAAGGAGATCGTGGACTATGTGGCCAG
CCAGGTTACAACCGCCAAGAAGCTGCGCGGTGGTGTTGTGTTCGTGGACGAGGTGCCTAAAGGACTGACC
GGCAAGTTGGACGCCCGCAAGATCCGCGAGATTCTCATTAAGGCCAAGAAGGGCGGCAAGATCGCCGTGT
AATAATTCTAGAGTCGGGGCGGCCGGCCGCTTCGAGCAGACATGATAAGATACATTGATGAGTTTGGACA
AACCACAACTAGAATGCAGTGAAAAAAATGCTTTATTTGTGAAATTTGTGATGCTATTGCTTTATTTGTA
ACCATTATAAGCTGCAATAAACAAGTTAACAACAACAATTGCATTCATTTTATGTTTCAGGTTCAGGGGG
AGGTGTGGGAGGTTTTTTAAAGCAAGTAAAACCTCTACAAATGTGGTAAAATCGATAAGGATCCGTCGAC
CGATGCCCTTGAGAGCCTTCAACCCAGTCAGCTCCTTCCGGTGGGCGCGGGGCATGACTATCGTCGCCGC
ACTTATGACTGTCTTCTTTATCATGCAACTCGTAGGACAGGTGCCGGCAGCGCTCTTCCGCTTCCTCGCT
CACTGACTCGCTGCGCTCGGTCGTTCGGCTGCGGCGAGCGGTATCAGCTCACTCAAAGGCGGTAATACGG
TTATCCACAGAATCAGGGGATAACGCAGGAAAGAACATGTGAGCAAAAGGCCAGCAAAAGGCCAGGAACC
GTAAAAAGGCCGCGTTGCTGGCGTTTTTCCATAGGCTCCGCCCCCCTGACGAGCATCACAAAAATCGACG
CTCAAGTCAGAGGTGGCGAAACCCGACAGGACTATAAAGATACCAGGCGTTTCCCCCTGGAAGCTCCCTC
GTGCGCTCTCCTGTTCCGACCCTGCCGCTTACCGGATACCTGTCCGCCTTTCTCCCTTCGGGAAGCGTGG
CGCTTTCTCATAGCTCACGCTGTAGGTATCTCAGTTCGGTGTAGGTCGTTCGCTCCAAGCTGGGCTGTGT
GCACGAACCCCCCGTTCAGCCCGACCGCTGCGCCTTATCCGGTAACTATCGTCTTGAGTCCAACCCGGTA
AGACACGACTTATCGCCACTGGCAGCAGCCACTGGTAACAGGATTAGCAGAGCGAGGTATGTAGGCGGTG
CTACAGAGTTCTTGAAGTGGTGGCCTAACTACGGCTACACTAGAAGAACAGTATTTGGTATCTGCGCTCT
GCTGAAGCCAGTTACCTTCGGAAAAAGAGTTGGTAGCTCTTGATCCGGCAAACAAACCACCGCTGGTAGC
GGTGGTTTTTTTGTTTGCAAGCAGCAGATTACGCGCAGAAAAAAAGGATCTCAAGAAGATCCTTTGATCT
TTTCTACGGGGTCTGACGCTCAGTGGAACGAAAACTCACGTTAAGGGATTTTGGTCATGAGATTATCAAA
AAGGATCTTCACCTAGATCCTTTTAAATTAAAAATGAAGTTTTAAATCAATCTAAAGTATATATGAGTAA
ACTTGGTCTGACAGCGGCCGCAAATGCTAAACCACTGCAGTGGTTACCAGTGCTTGATCAGTGAGGCACC
GATCTCAGCGATCTGCCTATTTCGTTCGTCCATAGTGGCCTGACTCCCCGTCGTGTAGATCACTACGATT
CGTGAGGGCTTACCATCAGGCCCCAGCGCAGCAATGATGCCGCGAGAGCCGCGTTCACCGGCCCCCGATT
TGTCAGCAATGAACCAGCCAGCAGGGAGGGCCGAGCGAAGAAGTGGTCCTGCTACTTTGTCCGCCTCCAT
CCAGTCTATGAGCTGCTGTCGTGATGCTAGAGTAAGAAGTTCGCCAGTGAGTAGTTTCCGAAGAGTTGTG
GCCATTGCTACTGGCATCGTGGTATCACGCTCGTCGTTCGGTATGGCTTCGTTCAACTCTGGTTCCCAGC
GGTCAAGCCGGGTCACATGATCACCCATATTATGAAGAAATGCAGTCAGCTCCTTAGGGCCTCCGATCGT
TGTCAGAAGTAAGTTGGCCGCGGTGTTGTCGCTCATGGTAATGGCAGCACTACACAATTCTCTTACCGTC
ATGCCATCCGTAAGATGCTTTTCCGTGACCGGCGAGTACTCAACCAAGTCGTTTTGTGAGTAGTGTATAC
GGCGACCAAGCTGCTCTTGCCCGGCGTCTATACGGGACAACACCGCGCCACATAGCAGTACTTTGAAAGT
GCTCATCATCGGGAATCGTTCTTCGGGGCGGAAAGACTCAAGGATCTTGCCGCTATTGAGATCCAGTTCG
ATATAGCCCACTCTTGCACCCAGTTGATCTTCAGCATCTTTTACTTTCACCAGCGTTTCGGGGTGTGCAA
AAACAGGCAAGCAAAATGCCGCAAAGAAGGGAATGAGTGCGACACGAAAATGTTGGATGCTCATACTCGT
CCTTTTTCAATATTATTGAAGCATTTATCAGGGTTACTAGTACGTCTCTCAAGGATAAGTAAGTAATATT
AAGGTACGGGAGGTATTGGACAGGCCGCAATAAAATATCTTTATTTTCATTACATCTGTGTGTTGGTTTT
TTGTGTGAATCGATAGTACTAACATACGCTCTCCATCAAAACAAAACGAAACAAAACAAACTAGCAAAAT
AGGCTGTCCCCAGTGCAAGTGCAGGTGCCAGAACATTTCTCT
