>Addgene plasmid #60869 | CIP2Aprom865bp-pGL4.10Luc | addgene partial sequence | sequence record 137892 | Luc2-Rev 5'-GCCCTTCTTAATGTTTTTG-3'
CAAGCTTGGCCGCCGAGGCCAGATCTTCCAGAAATTACCTCCAAGTGCCGCAAAAGCTGAGTGGCGTTCG
CCTCTGACTTCACGGCTTTGTACTGACTGACAGTCAGGAGCAAGGACTTCAAGCAGGCAGTGGAGTCCAT
TGCACCGGCCGCGGCCCGGCTTAGGGACCACCACCGCCCAGCGTGCGCCGGCCTTTAGCTTTCGCCGCGC
TTTTTTTGATTTTCGGCCCCACCCCCTTGCTCTCAGAAGCTTCCGGATCCGGTCGGGCTCCGGAAGTCCC
TAGGCACCCTAGGGGACCGTTCTCGGTGACGGCCGGGGTGGGCCAGGGGTCGAGGTGATTTGTGGGTCCA
GGACGGGGGTTGGGAGCTGCCCCCGCTAACCCACCCTCGTCTGAGAGGCCGCGAGGTTTCGGCCTGAGAT
CCCGTGAAGGCGAGAAATCTCGCGATTTCTCGGGAGAGGAATCGGTTAGGAGAAGGGGGATTCCTCACTC
AGCTGTGCGCTCTGATTTCGTGCGCTTCCTCGTCCTTCATGTTGGATGGCCAGTTTTTCGTTTGTGCGTC
ATCCTCTACCTGAGAAATGGTCGCTTGCCCCTAGTCTAGACACGGTGAGGAGCTCTGAGGAGAAGAATCT
TGGGCCCTAGATTTTGAGGCGGCCTGGGAGGGGCCTCGTTTTTAAATCTCTCCTACACCCGCCCCTTCTG
CCCGGGGATGGTAGTTTCTCAGAGTCAACCTATTGGCATTATGTGGCAAATTAGTCATGCCCTGACCAAA
GTATTTGTCACATTTATTCGAGAAGACTACCTCCTGCTGACCCTGGGCCAGGTATTGCTCCGGAGGGTGT
TACTCGTTAGCGTCAGTTTTTGTAAGTGAAGGTGTCTGTTTCTCTCTGGCATGATTGATTGTT
