>Addgene plasmid #60869 | CIP2Aprom865bp-pGL4.10Luc | addgene partial sequence | sequence record 137893 | RVprimer3 5'-CTAGCAAAATAGGCTGTCCC-3'
TTTCTCTGGCCTAACTGGCCGGGAATATTAAGCAAAAAGCTCCAAAACCAGTAACTGACTCGCTTCATTA
CATACACATGCAATAATATTAAGCTATCTCCGATTTAAAAAACGCAAATAATAGTGCCATTTTCGTAGAC
ATCGAGAATTATAAAACAATCAATCATGCCAGAGAGAAACAGACACCTTCACTTACAAAAACTGACGCTA
ACGAGTAACACCCTCCGGAGCAATACCTGGCCCAGGGTCAGCAGGAGGTAGTCTTCTCGAATAAATGTGA
CAAATACTTTGGTCAGGGCATGACTAATTTGCCACATAATGCCAATAGGTTGACTCTGAGAAACTACCAT
CCCCGGGCAGAAGGGGCGGGTGTAGGAGAGATTTAAAAACGAGGCCCCTCCCAGGCCGCCTCAAAATCTA
GGGCCCAAGATTCTTCTCCTCAGAGCTCCTCACCGTGTCTAGACTAGGGGCAAGCGACCATTTCTCAGGT
AGAGGATGACGCACAAACGAAAAACTGGCCATCCAACATGAAGGACGAGGAAGCGCACGAAATCAGAGCG
CACAGCTGAGTGAGGAATCCCCCTTCTCCTAACCGATTCCTCTCCCGAGAAATCGCGAGATTTCTCGCCT
TCACGGGATCTCAGGCCGAAACCTCGCGGCCTCTCAGACGAGGGTGGGTTAGCGGGGGCAGCTCCCAACC
CCCGTCCTGGACCCACAAATCACCTCGACCCCTGGCCCACCCCGGCCGTCACCGAGAACGGTCCCCTAGG
GTGCCTAGGGACTTCCGGAGCCCGACCGGATCCGGAAGCTTCTGAGAGCAGGGGGTGGGGCCGAAAATCA
AAAAAAGCGCGGCGAAAGCTAAAGGCCGGCGCACGCTG
