[The description below was written by a language model from this plasmid's Addgene catalogue record.]
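Description:
CIP2Aprom865bp-pGL4.10Luc is a firefly luciferase reporter plasmid built on the promoterless pGL4.10(luc2) backbone (4242 bp without insert). The backbone carries the luc2 luciferase coding sequence but has no eukaryotic promoter of its own, so reporter expression depends on whatever regulatory DNA is cloned upstream. The plasmid is maintained in E. coli at high copy number under ampicillin selection. No feature table accompanies the record, so the replication origin and the polyadenylation or transcriptional pause elements usually associated with this vector family are not itemised here.

The insert is an 865 bp fragment of the human CIP2A promoter (Cancerous Inhibitor of PP2A, also known as KIAA1524, NOCIVA or p90), positioned to drive luciferase. According to the depositor's comments, it belongs to a series of promoter constructs of differing lengths generated with a commercial nested-deletion kit. This points to its use in promoter-deletion mapping, in which luciferase output from progressively shortened fragments is compared to locate the regions needed for transcriptional activity. The associated study concerned ETS1-mediated, MEK1/2-dependent overexpression of CIP2A in human cancer cells, so the construct is suited to transient transfection assays that measure how signalling pathways or transcription factors influence CIP2A promoter activity. The exact coordinates of the fragment relative to the transcription start site and the cloning sites used are not stated. The record also notes some discrepancies between the repository's quality-control sequence and the depositor's sequence, which the depositor reports do not affect plasmid function.
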