Addgene plasmid #60869: CIP2Aprom865bp-pGL4.10Luc
Purpose: Luc reporter driven by 865 bp of the CIP2A promoter
Depositing lab: Jukka Westermarck. Depositing organization: University of Turku. Publication: ETS1 mediates MEK1/2-dependent overexpression of cancerous inhibitor of protein phosphatase 2A (CIP2A) in human cancer cells. Khanna A, Okkeri J, Bilgen T, Tiirikka T, Vihinen M, Visakorpi T, Westermarck J. PLoS One. 2011 Mar 22;6(3):e17979. doi: 10.1371/journal.pone.0017979. PubMed 21445343.
Backbone
  Vector backbone: pGL4.10(luc2)
  Backbone manufacturer: Promega
  Backbone size w/o insert (bp): 4242
  Vector type: Luciferase ; Promoterless
Growth in bacteria
  Bacterial resistance: Ampicillin, 100 μg/mL
  Growth temperature: 37°C
  Growth strain: DH5alpha
  Copy number: High Copy
Gene/Insert
  Gene/Insert name: 865 bp promoter fragment of Cancerous Inhibitor of PP2A (alt name: 865 bp CIP2A promoter)
  Species: H. sapiens (human)
  Insert size (bp): 865
  Entrez Gene: CIP2A (a.k.a. KIAA1524, NOCIVA, p90)
Terms and licenses: Academic/Nonprofit Terms; Industry Terms: Not Available to Industry
Depositor comments: Then various length luciferase promoter constructs were created using the Deletion Kit for Kilo-Sequencing (Takara Bio Inc., Japan) as per the manufacturer’s instructions. Please note that there are some discrepancies between Addgene's quality control sequences and the depositor's sequence. The depositor noted that these discrepancies do NOT affect plasmid function.
How to cite: CIP2Aprom865bp-pGL4.10Luc was a gift from Jukka Westermarck (Addgene plasmid # 60869 ; http://n2t.net/addgene:60869 ; RRID:Addgene_60869)
